>Addgene plasmid #73723 | pMLS286 | depositor full sequence | sequence record 136596 | Full Sequence
CTTTCCTGCGTTATCCCCTGATTCTGTGGATAACCGTATTACCGCCTTTGAGTGAGCTGATACCGCTCGC
CGCAGCCGAACGACCGAGCGCAGCGAGTCAGTGAGCGAGGAAGCGGAAGAGCGCCCAATACGCAAACCGC
CTCTCCCCGCGCGTTGGCCGATTCATTAATGCAGCTGGCACGACAGGTTTCCCGACTGGAAAGCGGGCAG
TGAGCGCAACGCAATTAATACGCGTACCGCTAGCCAGGAAGAGTTTGTAGAAACGCAAAAAGGCCATCCG
TCAGGATGGCCTTCTGCTTAGTTTGATGCCTGGCAGTTTATGGCGGGCGTCCTGCCCGCCACCCTCCGGG
CCGTTGCTTCACAACGTTCAAATCCGCTCCCGGCGGATTTGTCCTACTCAGGAGAGCGTTCACCGACAAA
CAACAGATAAAACGAAAGGCCCAGTCTTCCGACTGAGCCTTTCGTTTTATTTGATGCCTGGCAGTTCCCT
ACTCTCGCGTTAACGCTAGCATGGATGTTTTCCCAGTCACGACGTTGTAAAACGACGGCCAGTGAGCGCG
CGTAATACGACTCACTATAGGGCGAATTGGGTACCGGGCCCCCCCTCGAGGTCGACGGTATCGATAAGCT
TGATATCGAATTCCTGCAGCCCGCTCTTCGATGATGGTTGTGTCGAAAGGCGAAGAACTGATCAAGGAAA
ACATGCATATGAAACTGTACATGGAAGGAACCGTCAATAACCATCACTTTAAATGTACTTCCGAAGGAGA
AGGTAAACCATACGAAGGCACCCAGACTATGCGCATTAAAGTCGTTGAAGGAGGTCCACTGCCGTTTGCG
TTCGATATCCTGGCCACCTCATTTATGTACGGATCTAGAACCTTCATCAACCACACTCAGGGTATCCCAG
ATTTCTTTAAACAATCATTTCCGGAAGGATTCACATGGGAACGTGTGACCACTTATGAAGATGGCGGAGT
CCTGACAGCAACGCAGGATACGAGCCTGCAAGATGGTTGCCTGATTTACAATGTCAAAATCCGCGGTGTT
AATTTTCCAAGTAACGGCCCGGTTATGCAGAAGAAAACCCTGGGTTGGGAAGCAAACACGGAAATGCTGT
ATCCAGCTGATGGTGGCCTGGAAGGCAGAACTGATATGGCACTGAAACTGGTGGGAGGTGGGTAAGTTTA
AACATGATTTTACTAACATAACTTCGTATAATGTATGCTATACGAAGTTATTTCTAGACATTCTCTAATG
AAAAAATCTTTCAGTTGAAATTGAAAATGAGTTAAAGTTGGAGTTTTTATTGAAAACAGATTTCCGTGTG
ATTAGTGTTTTTAGCGAGTGTGACAGGACAGCGAAAAAATATAGAAACAAGGGGGGAACTGAAAAGCTTA
GGAATGCATTGAACATGAGAAGGGGAAGGGGAAGGAACAAACTAGACAGGAATTATTGGAATTTAATCAC
ATTTGGAGTTTTTTTTCTATTCGACAGAATAATTATCCAGAACATTTTTGTATTAAATATTTATGCATCA
TATGAGTAGTCGGCTTTGTTGTGCATGACGAGTTTGTTATCGACGAAATAGAAGCTGTCAGAACGAGTCT
CGTTTGGATTGTTGATCATGTCGTCCACTGAAAAAGAGATTAGTCTTTTGAATTGTACTTTTTAGAATAA
TGACTCACTGAGTTGTTGAGAGAGTTGAGGGAACTCATAGATATGTTCACAGTTGTTTCGTGAATTCGGA
ATACAGAATCCGAATTCAAAGTCAAAACACTTCAGAAGGCGATCTTTGAAGAAGTGACGTTCGATCATTC
GGAAATGATGGATTGGGATGTCTCCTACTTTGAATTCCACAGTTGCTCCGACCGTTTTGAGTTTCAAAAA
GTTTGGAGCAAATCTATAACGCACGTATCTTGCCGACTCCTGTGGCGACTCATCATTCTCCTGATCGTTC
TCCGGTTTGGCGATCTCGAAAAGCACTTGCTCAGTGTCCAGATCACGGATTTGGAACTTGGTGAACTCGA
TGTTATAGATGTTCGCAGATGGGGAGCATAAGAATCCTAAATTTATGTTTTAAACTGAAATCCAAAGGGA
GCAAGATACCTTGAGTGATTCCCGGAAGTGCTAAAACGTCGTTCGGAGTGATTTGAGCTTTCTTCGCAAG
CTCCGATTCCGTTGTGATTCCTTGTTCGGTGCTTGGTGGTGGCCGTGGCATCTGGAAATATGGAAAAGTT
CAACAAAAAGAAAAGAGAAAAGAATGAAATCGGATATCAAGAGTTAGTTGAGCGGTTTCTCTAGTTTTCT
GAGTCTCACCTGCGACGGGAAGGTCGCCGAGCCGGGTGGAATCGATTGTTGTTGCTCGGCTTTCATATCG
GTTTGGTTGGAAGCGGCTGAAAACGGAAAGAAGTGGAAGAAGGAAAAGAGTGTGGTGTGACAGGAAAATG
GTAATTAGAGGGTGCCAAATAACCAGCTATATTTTGTTTTTTTTTGAAAACATTTTTAAAAAGAAAAATA
CGATAATGATATCAGATGGATTTCCGGAAAACTGGTATGAAAAATTTCAACCTTTTTGAGTACATGTAAT
CAAAATACACTTTGTAAATTATCATTTTTATTGAAACTCCACCATTTTTCTATTTATAACGCTAATAATT
TGAAAAAGAAACCTGTTGCGAACCGCGGGGTGAATCCCAAAAACGAATGCGTTTTGGTGGAGTGATTGAT
TCGAATCGAAGAAGAAAAAGAAGAAGACGTGGAATAGAGAGCTCACTCTTAACCGAGCAGCACACACCGA
CAGAAAAAAAAATGAAATGAATGAGGGTCTTCTTCTTCTTCTTCTTCGAATGATTGACAGAAATGGGAAA
AAGAGGAAGATTGAGAAGGGAAAAAGGAAGGAGAAAAGAAGCAGAAGAAGACGTCAGAGAGGAGAGGAAC
GAGCGGAAAAGCAGCGGGCGCAAGTCATAGAAGTAGCAGAGCTGGGGAGAAGAAGACACTATCCAAGAAA
GGAATGACGAGAGAGTATGCAAAGGGGTATAGGGTGCAGACAGAATAGGAACAGAATAACAGATGATGAG
CCAAGAAGAGTTGAAAAGGGCGATGAATTTGTCATGTAACTTAATTTGGGTCAATTTGAGCATGATGAAT
TGAAATCATCCCTTGTTGGGAGTTAATAACCGGTTTGTTATCAGAAACCCTGTAATAGAAGGGCGCCCTA
ACTTTGAGCCAATTCATCCCGGTTTCTGTCAAATATATCAAAAAGTGGTCAACTGACAAATTGTTTTTGA
TATTATAATAAACATTTTATCCGTTAACAATTTTCGAATACTTTTTACAAGGACTTGGATAAATTGGCTC
AAAGATAACTTCGTATAATGTATGCTATACGAAGTTATTAACTAATCTGATTTAAATTTTCAGCCATCTG
ATCTGTAACTTCAAGACAACGTATCGTTCTAAAAAACCAGCGAAAAACCTGAAAATGCCGGGAGTTTATT
ACGTGGATCACCGTCTGGAACGCATCAAAGAAGCCGATAAAGAAACCTATGTGGAACAACATGAAGTGGC
AGTCGCTCGTTACTGCGATCTGCCGAGCAAACTGGGCCACAAACTGAATGGAATGGATGAACTGTACAAA
GGTCGAAGAGCGGGGGATCCACTAGTTCTAGAGCGGCCGCCACCGCGGTGGAGCTCCAGCTTTTGTTCCC
TTTAGTGAGGGTTAATTGCGCGCTTGGCGTAATCATGGTCATAGCTGTTTCCTGGCAGCTCTGGCCCGTG
TCTCAAAATCTCTGATGTTACATTGCACAAGATAAAAATATATCATCATGAACAATAAAACTGTCTGCTT
ACATAAACAGTAATACAAGGGGTGTTATGAGCCATATTCAACGGGAAACGTCGAGGCCGCGATTAAATTC
CAACATGGATGCTGATTTATATGGGTATAAATGGGCTCGCGATAATGTCGGGCAATCAGGTGCGACAATC
TATCGCTTGTATGGGAAGCCCGATGCGCCAGAGTTGTTTCTGAAACATGGCAAAGGTAGCGTTGCCAATG
ATGTTACAGATGAGATGGTCAGACTAAACTGGCTGACGGAATTTATGCCTCTTCCGACCATCAAGCATTT
TATCCGTACTCCTGATGATGCATGGTTACTCACCACTGCGATCCCCGGAAAAACAGCATTCCAGGTATTA
GAAGAATATCCTGATTCAGGTGAAAATATTGTTGATGCGCTGGCAGTGTTCCTGCGCCGGTTGCATTCGA
TTCCTGTTTGTAATTGTCCTTTTAACAGCGATCGCGTATTTCGTCTCGCTCAGGCGCAATCACGAATGAA
TAACGGTTTGGTTGATGCGAGTGATTTTGATGACGAGCGTAATGGCTGGCCTGTTGAACAAGTCTGGAAA
GAAATGCATAAACTTTTGCCATTCTCACCGGATTCAGTCGTCACTCATGGTGATTTCTCACTTGATAACC
TTATTTTTGACGAGGGGAAATTAATAGGTTGTATTGATGTTGGACGAGTCGGAATCGCAGACCGATACCA
GGATCTTGCCATCCTATGGAACTGCCTCGGTGAGTTTTCTCCTTCATTACAGAAACGGCTTTTTCAAAAA
TATGGTATTGATAATCCTGATATGAATAAATTGCAGTTTCATTTGATGCTCGATGAGTTTTTCTAATCAG
AATTGGTTAATTGGTTGTAACACTGGCAGAGCATTACGCTGACTTGACGGGACGGCGCAAGCTCATGACC
AAAATCCCTTAACGTGAGTTACGCGTCGTTCCACTGAGCGTCAGACCCCGTAGAAAAGATCAAAGGATCT
TCTTGAGATCCTTTTTTTCTGCGCGTAATCTGCTGCTTGCAAACAAAAAAACCACCGCTACCAGCGGTGG
TTTGTTTGCCGGATCAAGAGCTACCAACTCTTTTTCCGAAGGTAACTGGCTTCAGCAGAGCGCAGATACC
AAATACTGTTCTTCTAGTGTAGCCGTAGTTAGGCCACCACTTCAAGAACTCTGTAGCACCGCCTACATAC
CTCGCTCTGCTAATCCTGTTACCAGTGGCTGCTGCCAGTGGCGATAAGTCGTGTCTTACCGGGTTGGACT
CAAGACGATAGTTACCGGATAAGGCGCAGCGGTCGGGCTGAACGGGGGGTTCGTGCACACAGCCCAGCTT
GGAGCGAACGACCTACACCGAACTGAGATACCTACAGCGTGAGCTATGAGAAAGCGCCACGCTTCCCGAA
GGGAGAAAGGCGGACAGGTATCCGGTAAGCGGCAGGGTCGGAACAGGAGAGCGCACGAGGGAGCTTCCAG
GGGGAAACGCCTGGTATCTTTATAGTCCTGTCGGGTTTCGCCACCTCTGACTTGAGCGTCGATTTTTGTG
ATGCTCGTCAGGGGGGCGGAGCCTATGGAAAAACGCCAGCAACGCGGCCTTTTTACGGTTCCTGGCCTTT
TGCTGGCCTTTTGCTCACATGTT
Features (pLannotate 1.2.2; 17 found; start..end, strand, type, name):
    121..213     +  CDS            lacI (fragment): lac repressor; lacI; The lac repressor binds to the lac operator to inhibit transcription in E. coli. This inhibition can be relieved by adding lactose or isopropyl-β-D-thiogalactopyranoside (IPTG).
    268..295     -  terminator     rrnB T2 terminator: transcription terminator T2 from the E. coli rrnB gene
    427..470     +  terminator     rrnB T1 terminator: Escherichia coli rrnB; transcription terminator T1 from the E. coli rrnB gene
    517..555     -  CDS            lacZα (fragment): LacZα fragment of β-galactosidase; lacZ fragment
    563..581     +  promoter       T7 promoter: promoter for bacteriophage T7 RNA polymerase
    590..653     -  misc_feature   MCS (fragment): pBluescript multiple cloning site
    670..1182    +  CDS            mBeRFP (fragment): mBeRFP is a basic (constitutively fluorescent) long stokes shift fluorescent protein published in 2013, derived from Entacmaea quadricolor. It is reported to be a somewhat slowly-maturing monomer with moderate acid sensitivity.
   1181..1207    +  CDS            mEGFP (fragment): monomeric enhanced GFP, optimized with synthetic introns for expression in C. elegans
   1208..1241    -  protein_bind   loxP: Cre-mediated recombination occurs in the 8-bp core sequence (GCATACAT). Cre recombinase
   1534..2376    -  CDS            unc-119: UN119_CAEEL - Experimental evidence at protein level: Swiss-Prot protein existence level 1. Myristoyl-binding protein that acts as a cargo adapter: specifically binds the myristoyl moiety of a subset of N-terminally myristoylated proteins and is required for their localization. Plays a key role in ciliary membrane localization of proteins. Required for the establishment or function of the nervous system. From Caenorhabditis elegans.
   2487..2504    +  misc_feature   P element 5' end (fragment): No description available
   3365..3398    -  protein_bind   loxP: Cre-mediated recombination occurs in the 8-bp core sequence (GCATACAT). Cre recombinase
   3425..3640    +  CDS            TagRFP-T (fragment): TagRFP-T is a basic (constitutively fluorescent) red fluorescent protein published in 2008, derived from Entacmaea quadricolor. It has low acid sensitivity.
   3651..3696    -  misc_feature   MCS (fragment): pBluescript multiple cloning site
   3709..3727    -  promoter       T3 promoter: promoter for bacteriophage T3 RNA polymerase
   3877..4686    +  CDS            KanR: aminoglycoside phosphotransferase; aph(3')-Ia; confers resistance to kanamycin in bacteria or G418 (Geneticin®) in eukaryotes
   4833..5421    +  rep_origin     ori: high-copy-number ColE1/pMB1/pBR322/pUC origin of replication
