[The description below was written by a language model from this plasmid's Addgene catalogue record and pLannotate feature annotations shown in this document.]
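Description:
pMLS286 is a donor plasmid from the SapTrap toolkit for CRISPR/Cas9 gene modification in Caenorhabditis elegans. It supplies a tagRFP fluorescent tag combined with a Cbr-unc-119 selectable marker. It is built in the pDONR221 backbone and is about 5.5 kb in total, with an insert of roughly 3 kb. In E. coli it is propagated as a high-copy plasmid from a ColE1/pUC-type origin under kanamycin selection (KanR, aminoglycoside phosphotransferase). The backbone also carries rrnB T1 and T2 transcription terminators upstream of the insert. T7 and T3 promoters and remnants of a pBluescript-type multiple cloning site flank the cassette.

In the feature table the red fluorescent protein coding sequence is split into two blocks. These are annotated as fragments of related Entacmaea quadricolor-derived proteins (mBeRFP and TagRFP-T), which is consistent with the recorded tagRFP identity. Between the two blocks lies a region bounded by two loxP sites in the same orientation, and it contains an unc-119 coding sequence on the opposite strand. A short match to intron-containing worm-optimised GFP sits next to the first loxP site. This suggests the floxed marker is embedded in a synthetic intron within the tag, although the record does not state this explicitly. In this layout unc-119 rescue can be used to identify worms carrying the integrated tag in an unc-119 mutant background, and Cre recombinase can then excise the marker to leave a single loxP site. No worm promoter driving tagRFP is annotated, as expected for a tag module meant for insertion at an endogenous locus. The record does not describe the SapTrap assembly sites or the cloning method.
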