Addgene plasmid #73723: pMLS286
Purpose: Saptrap tagRFP + Cbr-unc-119 donor plasmid
Depositing lab: Erik Jorgensen. Depositing organization: University of Utah. Publication: SapTrap, a Toolkit for High-Throughput CRISPR/Cas9 Gene Modification in Caenorhabditis elegans. Schwartz ML, Jorgensen EM. Genetics. 2016 Feb 2. pii: genetics.115.184275. 10.1534/genetics.115.184275 PubMed 26837755.
Backbone
  Vector backbone: pDONR221
  Backbone manufacturer: Thermo Fisher
  Vector type: Worm Expression, Cre/Lox, CRISPR
  Selectable markers: Cbr-unc-119
Growth in bacteria
  Bacterial resistance: Kanamycin, 50 μg/mL
  Growth temperature: 37°C
  Growth strain: Top10
  Copy number: High Copy
Gene/Insert
  Gene/Insert name: tagRFP + Cbr-unc-119
  Insert size (bp): 2999
  Cloning method: Unknown
  Sequencing primers: 5′ M13 (-21) Forward; 3′ M13 Reverse
Terms and licenses: Academic/Nonprofit Terms; Industry Terms: Not Available to Industry
How to cite: pMLS286 was a gift from Erik Jorgensen (Addgene plasmid # 73723 ; http://n2t.net/addgene:73723 ; RRID:Addgene_73723)
