>Addgene plasmid #73723 | pMLS286 | depositor partial sequence | sequence record 136597 | tagRFP(Cbr-unc-119) Insert
GCTCTTCGATGATGGTTGTGTCGAAAGGCGAAGAACTGATCAAGGAAAACATGCATATGAAACTGTACAT
GGAAGGAACCGTCAATAACCATCACTTTAAATGTACTTCCGAAGGAGAAGGTAAACCATACGAAGGCACC
CAGACTATGCGCATTAAAGTCGTTGAAGGAGGTCCACTGCCGTTTGCGTTCGATATCCTGGCCACCTCAT
TTATGTACGGATCTAGAACCTTCATCAACCACACTCAGGGTATCCCAGATTTCTTTAAACAATCATTTCC
GGAAGGATTCACATGGGAACGTGTGACCACTTATGAAGATGGCGGAGTCCTGACAGCAACGCAGGATACG
AGCCTGCAAGATGGTTGCCTGATTTACAATGTCAAAATCCGCGGTGTTAATTTTCCAAGTAACGGCCCGG
TTATGCAGAAGAAAACCCTGGGTTGGGAAGCAAACACGGAAATGCTGTATCCAGCTGATGGTGGCCTGGA
AGGCAGAACTGATATGGCACTGAAACTGGTGGGAGGTGGGTAAGTTTAAACATGATTTTACTAACATAAC
TTCGTATAATGTATGCTATACGAAGTTATTTCTAGACATTCTCTAATGAAAAAATCTTTCAGTTGAAATT
GAAAATGAGTTAAAGTTGGAGTTTTTATTGAAAACAGATTTCCGTGTGATTAGTGTTTTTAGCGAGTGTG
ACAGGACAGCGAAAAAATATAGAAACAAGGGGGGAACTGAAAAGCTTAGGAATGCATTGAACATGAGAAG
GGGAAGGGGAAGGAACAAACTAGACAGGAATTATTGGAATTTAATCACATTTGGAGTTTTTTTTCTATTC
GACAGAATAATTATCCAGAACATTTTTGTATTAAATATTTATGCATCATATGAGTAGTCGGCTTTGTTGT
GCATGACGAGTTTGTTATCGACGAAATAGAAGCTGTCAGAACGAGTCTCGTTTGGATTGTTGATCATGTC
GTCCACTGAAAAAGAGATTAGTCTTTTGAATTGTACTTTTTAGAATAATGACTCACTGAGTTGTTGAGAG
AGTTGAGGGAACTCATAGATATGTTCACAGTTGTTTCGTGAATTCGGAATACAGAATCCGAATTCAAAGT
CAAAACACTTCAGAAGGCGATCTTTGAAGAAGTGACGTTCGATCATTCGGAAATGATGGATTGGGATGTC
TCCTACTTTGAATTCCACAGTTGCTCCGACCGTTTTGAGTTTCAAAAAGTTTGGAGCAAATCTATAACGC
ACGTATCTTGCCGACTCCTGTGGCGACTCATCATTCTCCTGATCGTTCTCCGGTTTGGCGATCTCGAAAA
GCACTTGCTCAGTGTCCAGATCACGGATTTGGAACTTGGTGAACTCGATGTTATAGATGTTCGCAGATGG
GGAGCATAAGAATCCTAAATTTATGTTTTAAACTGAAATCCAAAGGGAGCAAGATACCTTGAGTGATTCC
CGGAAGTGCTAAAACGTCGTTCGGAGTGATTTGAGCTTTCTTCGCAAGCTCCGATTCCGTTGTGATTCCT
TGTTCGGTGCTTGGTGGTGGCCGTGGCATCTGGAAATATGGAAAAGTTCAACAAAAAGAAAAGAGAAAAG
AATGAAATCGGATATCAAGAGTTAGTTGAGCGGTTTCTCTAGTTTTCTGAGTCTCACCTGCGACGGGAAG
GTCGCCGAGCCGGGTGGAATCGATTGTTGTTGCTCGGCTTTCATATCGGTTTGGTTGGAAGCGGCTGAAA
ACGGAAAGAAGTGGAAGAAGGAAAAGAGTGTGGTGTGACAGGAAAATGGTAATTAGAGGGTGCCAAATAA
CCAGCTATATTTTGTTTTTTTTTGAAAACATTTTTAAAAAGAAAAATACGATAATGATATCAGATGGATT
TCCGGAAAACTGGTATGAAAAATTTCAACCTTTTTGAGTACATGTAATCAAAATACACTTTGTAAATTAT
CATTTTTATTGAAACTCCACCATTTTTCTATTTATAACGCTAATAATTTGAAAAAGAAACCTGTTGCGAA
CCGCGGGGTGAATCCCAAAAACGAATGCGTTTTGGTGGAGTGATTGATTCGAATCGAAGAAGAAAAAGAA
GAAGACGTGGAATAGAGAGCTCACTCTTAACCGAGCAGCACACACCGACAGAAAAAAAAATGAAATGAAT
GAGGGTCTTCTTCTTCTTCTTCTTCGAATGATTGACAGAAATGGGAAAAAGAGGAAGATTGAGAAGGGAA
AAAGGAAGGAGAAAAGAAGCAGAAGAAGACGTCAGAGAGGAGAGGAACGAGCGGAAAAGCAGCGGGCGCA
AGTCATAGAAGTAGCAGAGCTGGGGAGAAGAAGACACTATCCAAGAAAGGAATGACGAGAGAGTATGCAA
AGGGGTATAGGGTGCAGACAGAATAGGAACAGAATAACAGATGATGAGCCAAGAAGAGTTGAAAAGGGCG
ATGAATTTGTCATGTAACTTAATTTGGGTCAATTTGAGCATGATGAATTGAAATCATCCCTTGTTGGGAG
TTAATAACCGGTTTGTTATCAGAAACCCTGTAATAGAAGGGCGCCCTAACTTTGAGCCAATTCATCCCGG
TTTCTGTCAAATATATCAAAAAGTGGTCAACTGACAAATTGTTTTTGATATTATAATAAACATTTTATCC
GTTAACAATTTTCGAATACTTTTTACAAGGACTTGGATAAATTGGCTCAAAGATAACTTCGTATAATGTA
TGCTATACGAAGTTATTAACTAATCTGATTTAAATTTTCAGCCATCTGATCTGTAACTTCAAGACAACGT
ATCGTTCTAAAAAACCAGCGAAAAACCTGAAAATGCCGGGAGTTTATTACGTGGATCACCGTCTGGAACG
CATCAAAGAAGCCGATAAAGAAACCTATGTGGAACAACATGAAGTGGCAGTCGCTCGTTACTGCGATCTG
CCGAGCAAACTGGGCCACAAACTGAATGGAATGGATGAACTGTACAAAGGTCGAAGAGC
