>Addgene plasmid #73723 | pMLS286 | addgene partial sequence | sequence record 139549 | M13-F20 5'-TGTAAAACGACGGCCAGT-3'
GGGCGAATTGGGTACCGGGCCCCCCCTCGAGGTCGACGGTATCGATAAGCTTGATATCGAATTCCTGCAG
CCCGCTCTTCGATGATGGTTGTGTCGAAAGGCGAAGAACTGATCAAGGAAAACATGCATATGAAACTGTA
CATGGAAGGAACCGTCAATAACCATCACTTTAAATGTACTTCCGAAGGAGAAGGTAAACCATACGAAGGC
ACCCAGACTATGCGCATTAAAGTCGTTGAAGGAGGTCCACTGCCGTTTGCGTTCGATATCCTGGCCACCT
CATTTATGTACGGATCTAGAACCTTCATCAACCACACTCAGGGTATCCCAGATTTCTTTAAACAATCATT
TCCGGAAGGATTCACATGGGAACGTGTGACCACTTATGAAGATGGCGGAGTCCTGACAGCAACGCAGGAT
ACGAGCCTGCAAGATGGTTGCCTGATTTACAATGTCAAAATCCGCGGTGTTAATTTTCCAAGTAACGGCC
CGGTTATGCAGAAGAAAACCCTGGGTTGGGAAGCAAACACGGAAATGCTGTATCCAGCTGATGGTGGCCT
GGAAGGCAGAACTGATATGGCACTGAAACTGGTGGGAGGTGGGTAAGTTTAAACATGATTTTACTAACAT
AACTTCGTATAATGTATGCTATACGAAGTTATTTCTAGACATTCTCTAATGAAAAAATCTTTCAGTTGAA
ATTGAAAATGAGTTAAAGTTGGAGTTTTTATTGAAAACAGATTTCCGTGTGATTAGTGTTTTTAGCGAGT
GTGACAGGACAGCGAAAAAATATAGAAACAAGGGGGGAACTGAAAAGCTTAGGAATGCATTGAACATGAG
AAGGGGAAGGGGAAGGAACAAACTAGACAGGAATTATTGGAATTTAATCACATTTGGAGTTTTTTTTCTA
TTCGACAGAATAATTATCCAGAACATTTTTGTATTAAATATTTATGCATCATATGAGTAGTCGGCTTTGT
TGTGCATGACGAGTTTGTTATCGACGAAATAGAAGCTGTCAGAAC
