>Addgene plasmid #73723 | pMLS286 | addgene partial sequence | sequence record 139550 | M13-Rev 5'-CAGGAAACAGCTATGACC-3'
CCTCACTAAAGGGAACAAAAGCTGGAGCTCCACCGCGGTGGCGGCCGCTCTAGAACTAGTGGATCCCCCG
CTCTTCGACCTTTGTACAGTTCATCCATTCCATTCAGTTTGTGGCCCAGTTTGCTCGGCAGATCGCAGTA
ACGAGCGACTGCCACTTCATGTTGTTCCACATAGGTTTCTTTATCGGCTTCTTTGATGCGTTCCAGACGG
TGATCCACGTAATAAACTCCCGGCATTTTCAGGTTTTTCGCTGGTTTTTTAGAACGATACGTTGTCTTGA
AGTTACAGATCAGATGGCTGAAAATTTAAATCAGATTAGTTAATAACTTCGTATAGCATACATTATACGA
AGTTATCTTTGAGCCAATTTATCCAAGTCCTTGTAAAAAGTATTCGAAAATTGTTAACGGATAAAATGTT
TATTATAATATCAAAAACAATTTGTCAGTTGACCACTTTTTGATATATTTGACAGAAACCGGGATGAATT
GGCTCAAAGTTAGGGCGCCCTTCTATTACAGGGTTTCTGATAACAAACCGGTTATTAACTCCCAACAAGG
GATGATTTCAATTCATCATGCTCAAATTGACCCAAATTAAGTTACATGACAAATTCATCGCCCTTTTCAA
CTCTTCTTGGCTCATCATCTGTTATTCTGTTCCTATTCTGTCTGCACCCTATACCCCTTTGCATACTCTC
TCGTCATTCCTTTCTTGGATAGTGTCTTCTTCTCCCCAGCTCTGCTACTTCTATGACTTGCGCCCGCTGC
TTTTCCGCTCGTTCCTCTCCTCTCTGACGTCTTCTTCTGCTTCTTTTCTCCTTCCTTTTTCCCTTCTCAA
TCTTCCTCTTTTTCCCATTTCTGTCAATCATTCGAAGAAGAAGAAGAAGAAGACCCTCATTCATTTCATT
TTTTTTTCTGTCGGTGTGTGCTGCTCGGTTAAGAGTGAGCTCTCTATTCCACGTCTTCTTCTTTTTCTTC
TTCGATTCGA
